>Addgene plasmid #140298 | pDEST40-2XHA-Src-S4-S32-KD | addgene full sequence | sequence record 292526 | Addgene NGS Result
GACGGATCGGGAGATCTCCCGATCCCCTATGGTGCACTCTCAGTACAATCTGCTCTGATGCCGCATAGTT
AAGCCAGTATCTGCTCCCTGCTTGTGTGTTGGAGGTCGCTGAGTAGTGCGCGAGCAAAATTTAAGCTACA
ACAAGGCAAGGCTTGACCGACAATTGCATGAAGAATCTGCTTAGGGTTAGGCGTTTTGCGCTGCTTCGCG
ATGTACGGGCCAGATATACGCGTTGACATTGATTATTGACTAGTTATTAATAGTAATCAATTACGGGGTC
ATTAGTTCATAGCCCATATATGGAGTTCCGCGTTACATAACTTACGGTAAATGGCCCGCCTGGCTGACCG
CCCAACGACCCCCGCCCATTGACGTCAATAATGACGTATGTTCCCATAGTAACGCCAATAGGGACTTTCC
ATTGACGTCAATGGGTGGAGTATTTACGGTAAACTGCCCACTTGGCAGTACATCAAGTGTATCATATGCC
AAGTACGCCCCCTATTGACGTCAATGACGGTAAATGGCCCGCCTGGCATTATGCCCAGTACATGACCTTA
TGGGACTTTCCTACTTGGCAGTACATCTACGTATTAGTCATCGCTATTACCATGGTGATGCGGTTTTGGC
AGTACATCAATGGGCGTGGATAGCGGTTTGACTCACGGGGATTTCCAAGTCTCCACCCCATTGACGTCAA
TGGGAGTTTGTTTTGGCACCAAAATCAACGGGACTTTCCAAAATGTCGTAACAACTCCGCCCCATTGACG
CAAATGGGCGGTAGGCGTGTACGGTGGGAGGTCTATATAAGCAGAGCTCTCTGGCTAACTAGAGAACCCA
CTGCTTACTGGCTTATCGAAATTAATACGACTCACTATAGGGAGACCCAAGCTGGCTAGTTAAGCTATCA
ACAAGTTTGTACAAAAAAGCAGGCTTCGAAGGAGATAGAACCATGGGTAGCAACAAGAGCAAGCCCAAGG
ATGCCAGCCAGCGGCGCCGCAGCACCTCCCCGCAGAGGGCGGGCCCGCTGGCCGGTGGAGTGACCACCTT
TGTGGCCCTCTATGACTATGAGTCTAGGACGGAGACAGACCTGTCCTTCAAGAAAGGCGAGCGGCTCCAG
ATTGTCAACAACACAGAGGGAGACTGGTGGCTGGCCCACTCGCTCAGCACAGGACAGACAGGCTACATCC
CCAGCAACTACGTGGCGCCCTCCGACTCCATCCAGGCTGAGGAGTGGTATTTTGGCAAGATCACCAGACG
GGAGTCAGAGCGGTTACTGCTCAATGCAGAGAACCCGAGAGGGACCTTCCTCGTGCGAGAAAGTGAGACC
ACGAAAGGTGCCTACTGCCTCTCAGTGTCTGACTTCGACAACGCCAAGGGCCTCAACGTGAAGCACTACA
AGATCCGCAAGCTGGACAGCGGCGGCTTCTACATCACCTCCCGCACCCAGTTCAACAGCCTGCAGCAGCT
GGTGGCCTACTACTCCAAACACGCCGATGGCCTGTGCCACCGCCTCACCACCGTGTGCCCCACGTCCAAG
CCGCAGACTCAGGGCCTGGCCAAGGATGCCTGGGAGATCCCTCGGGAGTCGCTGCGGCTGGAGGTCAAGC
TGGGCCAGGGCTGCTTTGGCGAGGTGTGGATGGGGACCTGGAACGGTACCACCAGGGTGGCCATCAAAAC
CCTGAAGCCTGGCACGATGTCTCCAGAGGCCTTCCTGCAGGAGGCCCAGGTCATGAAGAAGCTGAGGCAT
GAGAAGCTGGTGCAGTTGTATGCTGTGGTTTCAGAGGAGCCCATTTACATCGTCACGGAGTACATGAGCA
AGGGGAGTTTGCTGGACTTTCTCAAGGGGGAGACAGGCAAGTACCTGCGGCTGCCTCAGCTGGTGGACAT
GGCTGCTCAGATCGCCTCAGGCATGGCGTACGTGGAGCGGATGAACTACGTCCACCGGGACCTTCGTGCA
GCCAACATCCTGGTGGGAGAGAACCTGGTGTGCAAAGTGGCCGACTTTGGGCTGGCTCGGCTCATTGAAG
ACAATGAGTACACGGCGCGGCAAGGTGCCAAATTCCCCATCAAGTGGACGGCTCCAGAAGCTGCCCTCTA
TGGCCGCTTCACCATCAAGTCGGACGTGTGGTCCTTCGGGATCCTGCTGACTGAGCTCACCACAAAGGGA
CGGGTGCCCTACCCTGGGATGGTGAACCGCGAGGTGCTGGACCAGGTGGAGCGGGGCTACCGGATGCCCT
GCCCGCCGGAGTGTCCCGAGTCCCTGCACGACCTCATGTGCCAGTGCTGGCGGAAGGAGCCTGAGGAGCG
GCCCACCTTCGAGTACCTGCAGGCCTTCCTGGAGGACTACTTCACGTCCACCGAGCCCCAGTACCAGCCC
GGGGAGAACCTCGACCCAGCTTTCTTGTACAAAGTGGTTGATCTAGAGTACCCATACGATGTTCCAGATT
ACGCTGGATACCCATACGATGTTCCAGATTACGCTTGATCTAGAGGGCCCGCGGTTCGAAGGTAAGCCTA
TCCCTAACCCTCTCCTCGGTCTCGATTCTACGCGTACCGGTCATCATCACCATCACCATTGAGTTTAAAC
CCGCTGATCAGCCTCGACTGTGCCTTCTAGTTGCCAGCCATCTGTTGTTTGCCCCTCCCCCGTGCCTTCC
TTGACCCTGGAAGGTGCCACTCCCACTGTCCTTTCCTAATAAAATGAGGAAATTGCATCGCATTGTCTGA
GTAGGTGTCATTCTATTCTGGGGGGTGGGGTGGGGCAGGACAGCAAGGGGGAGGATTGGGAAGACAATAG
CAGGCATGCTGGGGATGCGGTGGGCTCTATGGCTTCTGAGGCGGAAAGAACCAGCTGGGGCTCTAGGGGG
TATCCCC
[124 nt withheld, positions 2878-3001]
C
[91 nt withheld, positions 3003-3093]
A
[49 nt withheld, positions 3095-3143]
CCTTTGACGTTGGAGTCCACGTTCTTT
[37 nt withheld, positions 3171-3207]
ACCCTATCTCGGTCTATTCTTTTGATTTATAAGGGATTTTGCCGATTTCGGCCTATTGGTTAAAAAATGA
GCTGATTTAACAAAAATTTAACGCGAATTAATTCTGTGGAATGTGTGTCAGTTAGGGTGTGGAAAGTCCC
CAGGCTCCCCAGCAGGCAGAAGTATGCAAAGCATGCATCTCAATTAGTCAGCAACCAGGTGTGGAAAGTC
CCCAGGCTCCCCAGCAGGCAGAAGTATGCAAAGCATGCATCTCAATTAGTCAGCAACCATAGTCCCGCCC
CTAACTCCGCCCATCCCGCCCCTAACTCCGCCCAGTTCCGCCCATTCTCCGCCCCATGGCTGACTAATTT
TTTTTATTTATGCAGAGGCCGAGGCCGCCTCTGCCTCTGAGCTATTCCAGAAGTAGTGAGGAGGCTTTTT
TGGAGGCCTAGGCTTTTGCAAAAAGCTCCCGGGAGCTTGTATATCCATTTTCGGATCTGATCAAGAGACA
GGATGAGGATCGTTTCGCATGATTGAACAAGATGGATTGCACGCAGGTTCTCCGGCCGCTTGGGTGGAGA
GGCTATTCGGCTATGACTGGGCACAACAGACAATCGGCTGCTCTGATGCCGCCGTGTTCCGGCTGTCAGC
GCAGGGGCGCCCGGTTCTTTTTGTCAAGACCGACCTGTCCGGTGCCCTGAATGAACTGCAGGACGAGGCA
GCGCGGCTATCGTGGCTGGCCACGACGGGCGTTCCTTGCGCAGCTGTGCTCGACGTTGTCACTGAAGCGG
GAAGGGACTGGCTGCTATTGGGCGAAGTGCCGGGGCAGGATCTCCTGTCATCTCACCTTGCTCCTGCCGA
GAAAGTATCCATCATGGCTGATGCAATGCGGCGGCTGCATACGCTTGATCCGGCTACCTGCCCATTCGAC
CACCAAGCGAAACATCGCATCGAGCGAGCACGTACTCGGATGGAAGCCGGTCTTGTCGATCAGGATGATC
TGGACGAAGAGCATCAGGGGCTCGCGCCAGCCGAACTGTTCGCCAGGCTCAAGGCGCGCATGCCCGACGG
CGAGGATCTCGTCGTGACCCATGGCGATGCCTGCTTGCCGAATATCATGGTGGAAAATGGCCGCTTTTCT
GGATTCATCGACTGTGGCCGGCTGGGTGTGGCGGACCGCTATCAGGACATAGCGTTGGCTACCCGTGATA
TTGCTGAAGAGCTTGGCGGCGAATGGGCTGACCGCTTCCTCGTGCTTTACGGTATCGCCGCTCCCGATTC
GCAGCGCATCGCCTTCTATCGCCTTCTTGACGAGTTCTTCTGAGCGGGACTCTGGGGTTCGCGAAATGAC
CGACCAAGCGACGCCCAACCTGCCATCACGAGATTTCGATTCCACCGCCGCCTTCTATGAAAGGTTGGGC
TTCGGAATCGTTTTCCGGGACGCCGGCTGGATGATCCTCCAGCGCGGGGATCTCATGCTGGAGTTCTTCG
CCCACCCCAACTTGTTTATTGCAGCTTATAATGGTTACAAATAAAGCAATAGCATCACAAATTTCACAAA
TAAAGCATTTTTTTCACTGCATTCTAGTTGTGGTTTGTCCAAACTCATCAATGTATCTTATCATGTCTGT
ATACCGTCGACCTCTAGCTAGAGCTTGGCGTAATCATGGTCATAGCTGTTTCCTGTGTGAAATTGTTATC
CGCTCACAATTCCACACAACATACGAGCCGGAAGCATAAAGTGTAAAGCCTGGGGTGCCTAATGAGTGAG
CTAACTCACATTAATTGCGTTGCGCTCACTGCCCGCTTTCCAGTCGGGAAACCTGTCGTGCCAGCTGCAT
TAATGAATCGGCCAACGCGCGGGGAGAGGCGGTTTGCGTATTGGGCGCTCTTCCGCTTCCTCGCTCACTG
ACTCGCTGCGCTCGGTCGTTCGGCTGCGGCGAGCGGTATCAGCTCACTCAAAGGCGGTAATACGGTTATC
CACAGAATCAGGGGATAACGCAGGAAAGAACATGTGAGCAAAAGGCCAGCAAAAGGCCAGGAACCGTAAA
AAGGCCGCGTTGCTGGCGTTTTTCCATAGGCTCCGCCCCCCTGACGAGCATCACAAAAATCGACGCTCAA
GTCAGAGGTGGCGAAACCCGACAGGACTATAAAGATACCAGGCGTTTCCCCCTGGAAGCTCCCTCGTGCG
CTCTCCTGTTCCGACCCTGCCGCTTACCGGATACCTGTCCGCCTTTCTCCCTTCGGGAAGCGTGGCGCTT
TCTCATAGCTCACGCTGTAGGTATCTCAGTTCGGTGTAGGTCGTTCGCTCCAAGCTGGGCTGTGTGCACG
AACCCCCCGTTCAGCCCGACCGCTGCGCCTTATCCGGTAACTATCGTCTTGAGTCCAACCCGGTAAGACA
CGACTTATCGCCACTGGCAGCAGCCACTGGTAACAGGATTAGCAGAGCGAGGTATGTAGGCGGTGCTACA
GAGTTCTTGAAGTGGTGGCCTAACTACGGCTACACTAGAAGAACAGTATTTGGTATCTGCGCTCTGCTGA
AGCCAGTTACCTTCGGAAAAAGAGTTGGTAGCTCTTGATCCGGCAAACAAACCACCGCTGGTAGCGGTGG
TTTTTTTGTTTGCAAGCAGCAGATTACGCGCAGAAAAAAAGGATCTCAAGAAGATCCTTTGATCTTTTCT
ACGGGGTCTGACGCTCAGTGGAACGAAAACTCACGTTAAGGGATTTTGGTCATGAGATTATCAAAAAGGA
TCTTCACCTAGATCCTTTTAAATTAAAAATGAAGTTTTAAATCAATCTAAAGTATATATGAGTAAACTTG
GTCTGACAGTTACCAATGCTTAATCAGTGAGGCACCTATCTCAGCGATCTGTCTATTTCGTTCATCCATA
GTTGCCTGACTCCCCGTCGTGTAGATAACTACGATACGGGAGGGCTTACCATCTGGCCCCAGTGCTGCAA
TGATACCGCGAGACCCACGCTCACCGGCTCCAGATTTATCAGCAATAAACCAGCCAGCCGGAAGGGCCGA
GCGCAGAAGTGGTCCTGCAACTTTATCCGCCTCCATCCAGTCTATTAATTGTTGCCGGGAAGCTAGAGTA
AGTAGTTCGCCAGTTAATAGTTTGCGCAACGTTGTTGCCATTGCTACAGGCATCGTGGTGTCACGCTCGT
CGTTTGGTATGGCTTCATTCAGCTCCGGTTCCCAACGATCAAGGCGAGTTACATGATCCCCCATGTTGTG
CAAAAAAGCGGTTAGCTCCTTCGGTCCTCCGATCGTTGTCAGAAGTAAGTTGGCCGCAGTGTTATCACTC
ATGGTTATGGCAGCACTGCATAATTCTCTTACTGTCATGCCATCCGTAAGATGCTTTTCTGTGACTGGTG
AGTACTCAACCAAGTCATTCTGAGAATAGTGTATGCGGCGACCGAGTTGCTCTTGCCCGGCGTCAATACG
GGATAATACCGCGCCACATAGCAGAACTTTAAAAGTGCTCATCATTGGAAAACGTTCTTCGGGGCGAAAA
CTCTCAAGGATCTTACCGCTGTTGAGATCCAGTTCGATGTAACCCACTCGTGCACCCAACTGATCTTCAG
CATCTTTTACTTTCACCAGCGTTTCTGGGTGAGCAAAAACAGGAAGGCAAAATGCCGCAAAAAAGGGAAT
AAGGGCGACACGGAAATGTTGAATACTCATACTCTTCCTTTTTCAATATTATTGAAGCATTTATCAGGGT
TATTGTCTCATGAGCGGATACATATTTGAATGTATTTAGAAAAATAAACAAATAGGGGTTCCGCGCACAT
TTCCCCGAAAAGTGCCACCTGACGTC
Features (pLannotate 1.2.2; 25 found; start..end, strand, type, name):
     28..80      -  misc_feature   bom (fragment): basis of mobility region from pBR322
    235..614     +  enhancer       CMV enhancer: human cytomegalovirus immediate early enhancer
    615..818     +  promoter       CMV promoter: human cytomegalovirus (CMV) immediate early promoter
    814..847     +  LTR            5' LTR (truncated) (fragment): truncated 5' long terminal repeat (LTR) from HIV-1
    863..881     +  promoter       T7 promoter: promoter for bacteriophage T7 RNA polymerase
    911..935     +  protein_bind   attB1: mutant version of attB; recombination site for the Gateway® BP reaction BP Clonase™
    953..2392    +  CDS            SRC (fragment): SRC_HUMAN - Also known as SRC1. Experimental evidence at protein level: Swiss-Prot protein existence level 1. Non-receptor protein tyrosine kinase which is activated following engagement of many different classes of cellular receptors including immune response receptors, integrins and other adhesion receptors, receptor protein tyrosine kinases, G protein-coupled receptors as well as cytokine receptors. Participates in signaling pathways that control a diverse spectrum of biological activities including gene transcription, immune response, cell adhesion, cell cycle progression, apoptosis, migra
   2394..2418    -  protein_bind   attB2: mutant version of attB; recombination site for the Gateway® BP reaction BP Clonase™
   2429..2455    +  CDS            3xHA (fragment): three tandem HA epitope tags
   2459..2486    +  CDS            3xHA (fragment): three tandem HA epitope tags
   2511..2552    +  CDS            V5 tag: epitope tag from simian virus 5
   2608..2832    +  polyA_signal   bGH poly(A) signal: bovine growth hormone polyadenylation signal
   2836..2857    +  promoter       SV40 promoter (fragment): SV40 enhancer and early promoter
   2878..3306    +  rep_origin     f1 ori (sequence partly withheld): f1 bacteriophage origin of replication; arrow indicates direction of (+) strand synthesis
   3320..3649    +  promoter       SV40 promoter: SV40 enhancer and early promoter
   3716..4507    +  CDS            neo: KKA2_KLEPN - Also known as kan, nptII. Experimental evidence at protein level: Swiss-Prot protein existence level 1. Resistance to kanamycin, neomycin, paromomycin, ribostamycin, butirosin and gentamicin B. From Klebsiella pneumoniae.
   4533..4691    +  CDS            ble (fragment): BLE_KLEPN - Experimental evidence at protein level: Swiss-Prot protein existence level 1. Binding protein with a strong affinity to the bleomycin family of antibiotics. Binds to CL990; an antimitotic-antibiotic compound. From Klebsiella pneumoniae.
   4686..4807    +  polyA_signal   SV40 poly(A) signal: SV40 polyadenylation signal
   4880..4896    -  protein_bind   lac operator: The lac repressor binds to the lac operator to inhibit transcription in E. coli. This inhibition can be relieved by adding lactose or isopropyl-β-D-thiogalactopyranoside (IPTG). lac repressor encoded by lacI
   4904..4934    -  promoter       lac promoter: promoter for the E. coli lac operon
   4949..4970    -  protein_bind   CAP binding site: CAP binding activates transcription in the presence of cAMP. E. coli catabolite activator protein
   4983..5075    -  CDS            lacI (fragment): lac repressor; lacI; The lac repressor binds to the lac operator to inhibit transcription in E. coli. This inhibition can be relieved by adding lactose or isopropyl-β-D-thiogalactopyranoside (IPTG).
   5258..5846    -  rep_origin     ori: high-copy-number ColE1/pMB1/pBR322/pUC origin of replication
   6017..6877    -  CDS            AmpR: β-lactamase; bla; confers resistance to ampicillin, carbenicillin, and related antibiotics
   6878..6982    -  promoter       AmpR promoter: bla
