[The description below was written by a language model from this plasmid's Addgene catalogue record and pLannotate feature annotations shown in this document.]
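Description:
pDEST40-2XHA-Src-S4-S32-KD is a mammalian expression plasmid built by Gateway recombination into a modified pcDNA-DEST40 backbone. It is propagated in E. coli as a high-copy plasmid through a ColE1/pUC-type origin with ampicillin selection (AmpR under its own bla promoter), and it also carries an f1 origin. For selection in mammalian cells, an SV40 early promoter drives a neomycin phosphotransferase gene terminated by an SV40 polyadenylation signal, conferring G418 resistance.

The payload is a 1,440 bp human SRC coding sequence flanked by attB1 and attB2 sites, the scars left by the Gateway reaction. It sits downstream of the CMV immediate-early enhancer and promoter, with a T7 promoter just upstream of attB1, and transcripts are terminated by the bovine growth hormone poly(A) signal. The insert is a deletion mutant described as lacking the UD region of Src, which in the context of the associated work on the intrinsically disordered N-terminal region most likely means the unique domain. The "S4-S32-KD" name appears to list the regions retained, but the record does not define these labels. Two adjacent HA epitope annotations immediately after attB2 correspond to the backbone-encoded C-terminal 2xHA tag. A V5 epitope sequence from the parental vector is annotated further downstream, though the record does not say whether it is translated as part of the fusion. Several other short annotations (a truncated HIV-1 LTR fragment, a ble fragment, lac regulatory elements) look like backbone remnants or partial matches rather than functional parts.

The construct is intended for expressing HA-tagged, domain-deleted Src in mammalian cells for structure-function studies.
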