Addgene plasmid #140298: pDEST40-2XHA-Src-S4-S32-KD
Purpose: Expresses HA-tagged human Src-S4-S32-KD in mammalian cells for structure-function studies
Depositing lab: Mark Moasser. Publication: A Dimerization Function in the Intrinsically Disordered N-Terminal Region of Src. Spassov DS, Ruiz-Saenz A, Piple A, Moasser MM. Cell Rep. 2018 Oct 9;25(2):449-463.e4. doi: 10.1016/j.celrep.2018.09.035. PubMed 30304684.
Backbone
  Vector backbone: modified pcDNA-pDEST40
  Backbone manufacturer: modified from ThermoFisher 12274015
  Backbone size w/o insert (bp): 7100
  Vector type: Mammalian Expression
  Selectable markers: Neomycin (select with G418)
Growth in bacteria
  Bacterial resistance: Ampicillin, 100 μg/mL
  Growth temperature: 37°C
  Growth strain: DH5alpha
  Copy number: High Copy
Gene/Insert
  Gene/Insert name: Src deletion mutant (alt name: S4----S32-KD)
  Species: H. sapiens (human)
  Insert size (bp): 1440
  Mutation: lacks the UD region
  Entrez Gene: SRC (a.k.a. ASV, SRC1, THC6, c-SRC, p60-Src)
  Promoter: CMV
  Tag / fusion protein: 2X HA (C terminal on backbone)
  Cloning method: Gateway Cloning
Terms and licenses: Academic/Nonprofit Terms; Industry Terms: Not Available to Industry
How to cite: pDEST40-2XHA-Src-S4-S32-KD was a gift from Mark Moasser (Addgene plasmid # 140298 ; http://n2t.net/addgene:140298 ; RRID:Addgene_140298)
