>Addgene plasmid #140298 | pDEST40-2XHA-Src-S4-S32-KD | depositor partial sequence | sequence record 272226 | insert
ATGGGTAGCAACAAGAGCAAGCCCAAGGATGCCAGCCAGCGGCGCCGCAGCACCTCCCCGCAGAGGGCGG
GCCCGCTGGCCGGTGGAGTGACCACCTTTGTGGCCCTCTATGACTATGAGTCTAGGACGGAGACAGACCT
GTCCTTCAAGAAAGGCGAGCGGCTCCAGATTGTCAACAACACAGAGGGAGACTGGTGGCTGGCCCACTCG
CTCAGCACAGGACAGACAGGCTACATCCCCAGCAACTACGTGGCGCCCTCCGACTCCATCCAGGCTGAGG
AGTGGTATTTTGGCAAGATCACCAGACGGGAGTCAGAGCGGTTACTGCTCAATGCAGAGAACCCGAGAGG
GACCTTCCTCGTGCGAGAAAGTGAGACCACGAAAGGTGCCTACTGCCTCTCAGTGTCTGACTTCGACAAC
GCCAAGGGCCTCAACGTGAAGCACTACAAGATCCGCAAGCTGGACAGCGGCGGCTTCTACATCACCTCCC
GCACCCAGTTCAACAGCCTGCAGCAGCTGGTGGCCTACTACTCCAAACACGCCGATGGCCTGTGCCACCG
CCTCACCACCGTGTGCCCCACGTCCAAGCCGCAGACTCAGGGCCTGGCCAAGGATGCCTGGGAGATCCCT
CGGGAGTCGCTGCGGCTGGAGGTCAAGCTGGGCCAGGGCTGCTTTGGCGAGGTGTGGATGGGGACCTGGA
ACGGTACCACCAGGGTGGCCATCAAAACCCTGAAGCCTGGCACGATGTCTCCAGAGGCCTTCCTGCAGGA
GGCCCAGGTCATGAAGAAGCTGAGGCATGAGAAGCTGGTGCAGTTGTATGCTGTGGTTTCAGAGGAGCCC
ATTTACATCGTCACGGAGTACATGAGCAAGGGGAGTTTGCTGGACTTTCTCAAGGGGGAGACAGGCAAGT
ACCTGCGGCTGCCTCAGCTGGTGGACATGGCTGCTCAGATCGCCTCAGGCATGGCGTACGTGGAGCGGAT
GAACTACGTCCACCGGGACCTTCGTGCAGCCAACATCCTGGTGGGAGAGAACCTGGTGTGCAAAGTGGCC
GACTTTGGGCTGGCTCGGCTCATTGAAGACAATGAGTACACGGCGCGGCAAGGTGCCAAATTCCCCATCA
AGTGGACGGCTCCAGAAGCTGCCCTCTATGGCCGCTTCACCATCAAGTCGGACGTGTGGTCCTTCGGGAT
CCTGCTGACTGAGCTCACCACAAAGGGACGGGTGCCCTACCCTGGGATGGTGAACCGCGAGGTGCTGGAC
CAGGTGGAGCGGGGCTACCGGATGCCCTGCCCGCCGGAGTGTCCCGAGTCCCTGCACGACCTCATGTGCC
AGTGCTGGCGGAAGGAGCCTGAGGAGCGGCCCACCTTCGAGTACCTGCAGGCCTTCCTGGAGGACTACTT
CACGTCCACCGAGCCCCAGTACCAGCCCGGGGAGAACCTC
